Addgene plasmid #134884: pCAT207
Purpose: Bacterial expression
Depositing lab: Thomas Howard. Depositing organization: Newcastle University (UK). Publication: pCAT vectors overcome inefficient electroporation of Cupriavidus necator H16. Azubuike CC, Gatehouse AMR, Howard TP. N Biotechnol. 2021 Nov 25;65:20-30. doi: 10.1016/j.nbt.2021.07.003. Epub 2021 Jul 29. PubMed 34333160.
Backbone
  Vector backbone: pBBR1MCS-2
  Vector type: Bacterial Expression, Synthetic Biology
Growth in bacteria
  Bacterial resistance: Tetracycline, 10 μg/mL
  Growth temperature: 37°C
  Growth strain: DH5alpha
  Copy number: Low Copy
Gene/Insert
  Gene/Insert name: mRFP1
  Species: Synthetic
  Insert size (bp): 926
  Cloning method: Unknown
Terms and licenses: Academic/Nonprofit Terms; Industry Terms: Not Available to Industry
Depositor comments: Plasmid parts were assembled using Golden gate method
How to cite: pCAT207 was a gift from Thomas Howard (Addgene plasmid # 134884 ; http://n2t.net/addgene:134884 ; RRID:Addgene_134884)
