[The description below was written by a language model from this plasmid's Addgene catalogue record and pLannotate feature annotations shown in this document.]
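Description:
pCAT207 is a small (about 4.2 kb) broad-host-range bacterial expression plasmid derived from pBBR1MCS-2 and assembled from modular parts by Golden Gate cloning. It belongs to the pCAT vector series, which was developed to address inefficient electroporation of Cupriavidus necator H16. Replication depends on the pBBR1 oriV together with the adjacent pBBR1 Rep gene, a pairing originally from Bordetella bronchiseptica that allows maintenance in a wide range of Gram-negative hosts as well as in E. coli. The record lists it as low copy. Selection is by tetracycline, through a TcR efflux protein gene driven by its native tet promoter. A short NeoR/KanR fragment lies just downstream of TcR. It is most likely a non-functional remnant of the kanamycin marker carried by the parental backbone, which suggests the resistance cassette was exchanged during construction.

The payload is mRFP1, a constitutively fluorescent monomeric red protein derived from Discosoma, listed as a synthetic insert of roughly 0.9 kb. Its coding sequence is followed by two tandem terminators, rrnB T1 and the phage T7 early terminator T7Te, which insulate the downstream resistance and replication modules from read-through transcription. The feature table annotates no promoter or ribosome binding site upstream of mRFP1, so the record does not state which promoter drives the reporter. The short match to a phage T5 protein that spans the sequence origin just upstream of mRFP1 is probably an incidental annotation hit rather than a genuine coding element, and it may overlap the unannotated regulatory region. The plasmid is suited to use as a reporter for assessing transformation and expression in C. necator and other bacteria.
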