Features (pLannotate 1.2.2; 9 found; start..end, strand, type, name):
     95..769     +  CDS            mRFP1: mRFP1 is a basic (constitutively fluorescent) red fluorescent protein published in 2002, derived from Discosoma sp.. It is reported to be a somewhat slowly-maturing monomer with low acid sensitivity.
    805..876     +  terminator     rrnB T1 terminator: transcription terminator T1 from the E. coli rrnB gene
    892..919     +  terminator     T7Te terminator: phage T7 early transcription terminator
   1110..1138    +  promoter       tet promoter: E. coli promoter for tetracycline efflux protein gene
   1186..2376    +  CDS            TcR: tetracycline efflux protein; tet; confers resistance to tetracycline
   2415..2484    +  CDS            NeoR/KanR (fragment): aminoglycoside phosphotransferase confers resistance to neomycin, kanamycin, and G418 (Geneticin®)
   2619..3390    +  rep_origin     pBBR1 oriV: replication origin of the broad-host-range plasmid pBBR1 from Bordetella bronchiseptica; requires the pBBR1 Rep protein for replication
   3391..4053    +  CDS            pBBR1 Rep: replication protein for the broad-host-range plasmid pBBR1 from Bordetella bronchiseptica
   4148..66      +  CDS            TTTP_BPT5 (fragment) (across the origin): Experimental evidence at transcript level: Swiss-Prot protein existence level 2. Plays an essential role in tail assembly by capping the rapidly polymerizing tail once it has reached its requisite length and serving as the interaction surface for the completion protein. From Escherichia phage T5 (Enterobacteria phage T5).
>Addgene plasmid #134884 | pCAT207 | addgene full sequence | sequence record 269499 | Addgene NGS Result
ATAAAAACCGTTATTGACACAGGTGGAAATTTAGAATAACTTGTTAGTAAACCTAATGGATCGACCTTAG
ATCTTTTAAGAAGGAGATATACATATGGCGAGTAGCGAAGACGTTATCAAAGAGTTCATGCGTTTCAAAG
TTCGTATGGAAGGTTCCGTTAACGGTCACGAGTTCGAAATCGAAGGTGAAGGTGAAGGTCGTCCGTACGA
AGGTACCCAGACCGCTAAACTGAAAGTTACCAAAGGTGGTCCGCTGCCGTTCGCTTGGGACATCCTGTCC
CCGCAGTTCCAGTACGGCTCCAAAGCTTACGTTAAACACCCGGCTGACATCCCGGACTACCTGAAACTGT
CCTTCCCGGAAGGTTTCAAATGGGAACGTGTTATGAACTTCGAAGACGGTGGTGTTGTTACCGTTACCCA
GGACTCCTCCCTGCAAGACGGTGAGTTCATCTACAAAGTTAAACTGCGTGGTACCAACTTCCCGTCCGAC
GGTCCGGTTATGCAGAAAAAAACCATGGGTTGGGAAGCTTCCACCGAACGTATGTACCCGGAAGACGGTG
CTCTGAAAGGTGAAATCAAAATGCGTCTGAAACTGAAAGACGGTGGTCACTACGACGCTGAAGTTAAAAC
CACCTACATGGCTAAAAAACCGGTTCAGCTGCCGGGTGCTTACAAAACCGACATCAAACTGGACATCACC
TCCCACAACGAAGACTACACCATCGTTGAACAGTACGAACGTGCTGAAGGTCGTCACTCCACCGGTGCTT
AAGGATCCAAACTCGAGTAAGGATCTCCAGGCATCAAATAAAACGAAAGGCTCAGTCGAAAGACTGGGCC
TTTCGTTTTATCTGTTGTTTGTCGGTGAACGCTCTCTACTAGAGTCACACTGGCTCACCTTCGGGTGGGC
CTTTCTGCGAAGCGGCGCGCCGTTGGGAAGCCCTGCAAAGTAAACTGGATGGCTTTCTTGCCGCCAAGGA
TCTGATGGCGCAGGGGATCAAGATCTCCGAAAAGTGCCACCTGACGTCTAAGAAACCATTATTATCATGA
CATTAACCTATAAAAATAGGCGTATCACGAGGCCCTTTCGTCTTCAAGAATTCTCATGTTTGACAGCTTA
TCATCGATAAGCTTTAATGCGGTAGTTTATCACAGTTAAATTGCTAACGCAGTCAGGCACCGTGTATGAA
ATCTAACAATGCGCTCATCGTCATCCTCGGCACCGTCACCCTGGATGCTGTAGGCATAGGCTTGGTTATG
CCGGTACTGCCGGGCCTCTTGCGGGATATCGTCCATTCCGACAGCATCGCCAGTCACTATGGCGTGCTGC
TAGCGCTATATGCGTTGATGCAATTTCTATGCGCACCCGTTCTCGGAGCACTGTCCGACCGCTTTGGCCG
CCGCCCAGTCCTGCTCGCTTCGCTACTTGGAGCCACTATCGACTACGCGATCATGGCGACCACACCCGTC
CTGTGGATCCTCTACGCCGGACGCATCGTGGCCGGCATCACCGGCGCCACAGGTGCGGTTGCTGGCGCCT
ATATCGCCGACATCACCGATGGGGAAGATCGGGCTCGCCACTTCGGGCTCATGAGCGCTTGTTTCGGCGT
GGGTATGGTGGCAGGCCCCGTGGCCGGGGGACTGTTGGGCGCCATCTCCTTGCATGCACCATTCCTTGCG
GCGGCGGTGCTCAACGGCCTCAACCTACTACTGGGCTGCTTCCTAATGCAGGAGTCGCATAAGGGAGAGC
GTCGACCGATGCCCTTGAGAGCCTTCAACCCAGTCAGCTCCTTCCGGTGGGCGCGGGGCATGACTATCGT
CGCCGCACTTATGACTGTCTTCTTTATCATGCAACTCGTAGGACAGGTGCCGGCAGCGCTCTGGGTCATT
TTCGGCGAGGACCGCTTTCGCTGGAGCGCGACGATGATCGGCCTGTCGCTTGCGGTATTCGGAATCTTGC
ACGCCCTCGCTCAAGCCTTCGTCACTGGTCCCGCCACCAAACGTTTCGGCGAGAAGCAGGCCATTATCGC
CGGCATGGCGGCCGACGCGCTGGGCTACGTCTTGCTGGCGTTCGCGACGCGAGGCTGGATGGCCTTCCCC
ATTATGATTCTTCTCGCTTCCGGCGGCATCGGGATGCCCGCGTTGCAGGCCATGCTGTCCAGGCAGGTAG
ATGACGACCATCAGGGACAGCTTCAAGGATCGCTCGCGGCTCTTACCAGCCTAACTTCGATCATTGGACC
GCTGATCGTCACGGCGATTTATGCCGCCTCGGCGAGCACATGGAACGGGTTGGCATGGATTGTAGGCGCC
GCCCTATACCTTGTCTGCCTCCCCGCGTTGCGTCGCGGTGCATGGAGCCGGGCCACCTCGACCTGAATGG
AAGCCGGCGGCACCTCGCTAACGGATTCACCACTCCATGGCGATGCCTGCTTGCCGAATATCATGGTGGA
AAATGGCCGCTTTTCTGGATTCATCGACTGTGGCAGGTGGCCGGCCCTTCGCAAAGTCGTGACCGCCTAC
GGCGGCTGCGGCGCCCTACGGGCTTGCTCTCCGGGCTTCGCCCTGCGCGGTCGCTGCGCTCCCTTGCCAG
CCCGTGGATATGTGGACGATGGCCGCGAGCGGCCACCGGCTGGCTCGCTTCGCTCGGCCCGTGGACAACC
CTGCTGGACAAGCTGATGGACAGGCTGCGCCTGCCCACGAGCTTGACCACAGGGATTGCCCACCGGCTAC
CCAGCCTTCGACCACATACCCACCGGCTCCAACTGCGCGGCCTGCGGCCTTGCCCCATCAATTTTTTTAA
TTTTCTCTGGGGAAAAGCCTCCGGCCTGCGGCCTGCGCGCTTCGCTTGCCGGTTGGACACCAAGTGGAAG
GCGGGTCAAGGCTCGCGCAGCGACCGCGCAGCGGCTTGGCCTTGACGCGCCTGGAACGACCCAAGCCTAT
GCGAGTGGGGGCAGTCGAAGGGCGAAGCCCGCCCGCCTGCCCCCCGAGCCTCACGGCGGCGAGTGCGGGG
GTTCCAAGGGGGCAGCGCCACCTTGGGCAAGGCCGAAGGCCGCGCAGTCGATCAACAAGCCCCGGAGGGG
CCACTTTTTGCCGGAGGGGGAGCCGCGCCGAAGGCGTGGGGGAACCCCGCAGGGGTGCCCTTCTTTGGGC
ACCAAAGAACTAGATATAGGGCGAAATGCGAAAGACTTAAAAATCAACAACTTAAAAAAGGGGGGTACGC
AACAGCTCATTGCGGCACCCCCCGCAATAGCTCATTGCGTAGGTTAAAGAAAATCTGTAATTGACTGCCA
CTTTTACGCAACGCATAATTGTTGTCGCGCTGCCGAAAAGTTGCAGCTGATTGCGCATGGTGCCGCAACC
GTGCGGCACCCCTACCGCATGGAGATAAGCATGGCCACGCAGTCCAGAGAAATCGGCATTCAAGCCAAGA
ACAAGCCCGGTCACTGGGTGCAAACGGAACGCAAAGCGCATGAGGCGTGGGCCGGGCTTATTGCGAGGAA
ACCCACGGCGGCAATGCTGCTGCATCACCTCGTGGCGCAGATGGGCCACCAGAACGCCGTGGTGGTCAGC
CAGAAGACACTTTCCAAGCTCATCGGACGTTCTTTGCGGACGGTCCAATACGCAGTCAAGGACTTGGTGG
CCGAGCGCTGGATCTCCGTCGTGAAGCTCAACGGCCCCGGCACCGTGTCGGCCTACGTGGTCAATGACCG
CGTGGCGTGGGGCCAGCCCCGCGACCAGTTGCGCCTGTCGGTGTTCAGTGCCGCCGTGGTGGTTGATCAC
GACGACCAGGACGAATCGCTGTTGGGGCATGGCGACCTGCGCCGCATCCCGACCCTGTATCCGGGCGAGC
AGCAACTACCGACCGGCCCCGGCGAGGAGCCGCCCAGCCAGCCCGGCATTCCGGGCATGGAACCAGACCT
GCCAGCCTTGACCGAAACGGAGGAATGGGAACGGCGCGGGCAGCAGCGCCTGCCGATGCCCGATGAGCCG
TGTTTTCTGGACGATGGCGAGCCGTTGGAGCCGCCGACACGGGTCACGCTGCCGCGCCGGTAGCACTTGG
GTTGCGCAGCAACCCGTAAGTGCGCTGTTCCAGACTATCGGCTGTAGCCGCCTCGCCGCCCTATACCTTG
TCTGGAACTTAATTAAAGCGGAT
